>Addgene plasmid #37207 | ZO-1 shRNA 2072 | addgene partial sequence | sequence record 51999 | T7 5'-TAATACGACTCACTATAGGG-3'
CCGCGGGGCGGCGCTCTGACTAGTGGATCCCCCGGGCTGCAGGAATTCGAACGCTGACGTCATCAACCCG
CTCCAAGGAATCGCGGGCCCAGTGTCACTAGGCGGGAACACCCAGCGCGCGTGCGCCCTGGCAGGAAGAT
GGCTGTGAGGGACAGGGGAGTGGCGCCCTGCAATATTTGCATGTCGCTATGTGTTCTGGGAAATCACCAT
AAACGTGAAATGTCTTTGGATTTGGGAATCTTATAAGTTCTGTATGAGACCACAGATCCCCGGACAAACA
TGCTTTATTATTCAAGAGATAATAAAGCATGTTTGTCCTTTTTGGAAAAGCTTATCGATACCGTCGACCT
CGAGGGGGGGCCCGGTACCAGCTTTTGTTCCCTTTAGTGAGGGTTAATTTCGAGCTTGGCGTAATCATGG
TCATAGCTGTTTCCTGTGTGAAATTGTTATCCGCTCACAATTCCACACAACATACGAGCCGGAAGCATAA
AGTGTAAAGCCTGGGGTGCCTAATGAGTGAGCTAACTCACATTAATTGCGTTGCGCTCACTGCCCGCTTT
CCAGTCGGGAAACCTGTCGTGCCAGCTGCATTAATGAATCGGCCAACGCGCGGGGAGAGGCGGTTTGCGT
ATTGGGCGCTCTTCCGCTTCCTCGCTCACTGACTCGCTGCGCTCGGTCGTTCGGCTGCGGCGAGCGGTAT
CAGCTCACTCAAAGGCGGTAATACGGTTATCCACAGAATCAGGGGATAACGCAGGAAAGAACATGTGAGC
AAAAGGCCAGCAAAAGGCCAGGAACCGTAAAAAGGCCGCGTTGCTGGCGTTT
