[The description below was written by a language model from this plasmid's Addgene catalogue record.]
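Description:
ZO-1 shRNA 2072 is an RNA interference plasmid built on the pSUPER backbone, a small mammalian shRNA expression vector of about 3.2 kb in total. It is propagated in standard E. coli cloning strains under ampicillin selection. The record lists no mammalian selection marker or reporter and gives no feature table, so the origin of replication and other backbone elements are not explicitly documented here. The copy number is recorded as unknown.

The payload is a short hairpin RNA directed against canine TJP1, the gene encoding the tight junction scaffolding protein ZO-1. The hairpin is based on a 19-nucleotide target sequence, and the "2072" in the name may indicate the target position in the transcript, although the record does not say so. The hairpin oligonucleotide was inserted between the BglII and HindIII sites, which is the usual cloning position in pSUPER. The record does not state the promoter. In general, pSUPER vectors drive hairpin transcription from the RNA polymerase III H1 promoter, producing a short stem-loop transcript that the cellular RNAi machinery processes into siRNA. T7 and T3 primer sites flank the insert and allow it to be verified by sequencing.

Because the target is the dog transcript, the plasmid is suited to knocking down ZO-1 in canine cells. The associated publication examines how ZO-1 stabilizes the tight junction solute barrier through its coupling to the perijunctional cytoskeleton, which is consistent with use of the construct for loss-of-function studies of tight junction permeability and organization.
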