Addgene plasmid #37207: ZO-1 shRNA 2072
Depositing lab: James Anderson & Alan Fanning. Depositing organization: University of North Carolina at Chapel Hill. Publication: ZO-1 stabilizes the tight junction solute barrier through coupling to the perijunctional cytoskeleton. Van Itallie CM, Fanning AS, Bridges A, Anderson JM. Mol Biol Cell. 2009 Sep;20(17):3930-40. Epub 2009 Jul 15. 10.1091/mbc.e09-04-0320 PubMed 19605556.
Backbone
  Vector backbone: pSUPER
  Backbone size w/o insert (bp): 3176
  Total vector size (bp): 3200
  Vector type: Mammalian Expression, RNAi
Growth in bacteria
  Bacterial resistance: Ampicillin, 100 μg/mL
  Growth temperature: 37°C
  Growth strain: DH5alpha
  Copy number: Unknown
Gene/Insert
  Gene/Insert name: dog ZO-1 shRNA (alt name: ZO-1)
  gRNA/shRNA sequence: GGACAAACATGCTTTATTA
  Species: canine
  Entrez Gene: TJP1 (a.k.a. ZO-1, ZO1)
  Cloning method: Restriction Enzyme; 5′ cloning site BglII (unknown if destroyed); 3′ cloning site HindIII (unknown if destroyed)
  Sequencing primers: 5′ T7; 3′ T3
Terms and licenses: Academic/Nonprofit Terms; Industry Terms: Not Available to Industry
How to cite: ZO-1 shRNA 2072 was a gift from James Anderson & Alan Fanning (Addgene plasmid # 37207 ; http://n2t.net/addgene:37207 ; RRID:Addgene_37207)
